>Addgene plasmid #163452 | pLJC6-NADK-3xFLAG | addgene full sequence | sequence record 324552 | Addgene NGS Result
TGTAGTCTTATGCAATACTCTTGTAGTCTTGCAACATGGTAACGATGAGTTAGCAACATGCCTTACAAGG
AGAGAAAAAGCACCGTGCATGCCGATTGGTGGAAGTAAGGTGGTACGATCGTGCCTTATTAGGAAGGCAA
CAGACGGGTCTGACATGGATTGGACGAACCACTGAATTGCCGCATTGCAGAGATATTGTATTTAAGTGCC
TAGCTCGATACATAAACGGGTCTCTCTGGTTAGACCAGATCTGAGCCTGGGAGCTCTCTGGCTAACTAGG
GAACCCACTGCTTAAGCCTCAATAAAGCTTGCCTTGAGTGCTTCAAGTAGTGTGTGCCCGTCTGTTGTGT
GACTCTGGTAACTAGAGATCCCTCAGACCCTTTTAGTCAGTGTGGAAAATCTCTAGCAGTGGCGCCCGAA
CAGGGACTTGAAAGCGAAAGGGAAACCAGAGGAGCTCTCTCGACGCAGGACTCGGCTTGCTGAAGCGCGC
ACGGCAAGAGGCGAGGGGCGGCGACTGGTGAGTACGCCAAAAATTTTGACTAGCGGAGGCTAGAAGGAGA
GAGATGGGTGCGAGAGCGTCAGTATTAAGCGGGGGAGAATTAGATCGCGATGGGAAAAAATTCGGTTAAG
GCCAGGGGGAAAGAAAAAATATAAATTAAAACATATAGTATGGGCAAGCAGGGAGCTAGAACGATTCGCA
GTTAATCCTGGCCTGTTAGAAACATCAGAAGGCTGTAGACAAATACTGGGACAGCTACAACCATCCCTTC
AGACAGGATCAGAAGAACTTAGATCATTATATAATACAGTAGCAACCCTCTATTGTGTGCATCAAAGGAT
AGAGATAAAAGACACCAAGGAAGCTTTAGACAAGATAGAGGAAGAGCAAAACAAAAGTAAGACCACCGCA
CAGCAAGCAGCAGCTGATCTTCAGACCTGGAGGAGGAGATATGAGGGACAATTGGAGAAGTGAATTATAT
AAATATAAAGTAGTAAAAATTGAACCATTAGGAGTAGCACCCACCAAGGCAAAGAGAAGAGTGGTGCAGA
GAGAAAAAAGAGCAGTGGGAATAGGAGCTTTGTTCCTTGGGTTCTTGGGAGCAGCAGGAAGCACTATGGG
CGCAGCGTCAATGACGCTGACGGTACAGGCCAGACAATTATTGTCTGGTATAGTGCAGCAGCAGAACAAT
TTGCTGAGGGCTATTGAGGCGCAACAGCATCTGTTGCAACTCACAGTCTGGGGCATCAAGCAGCTCCAGG
CAAGAATCCTGGCTGTGGAAAGATACCTAAAGGATCAACAGCTCCTGGGGATTTGGGGTTGCTCTGGAAA
ACTCATTTGCACCACTGCTGTGCCTTGGAATGCTAGTTGGAGTAATAAATCTCTGGAACAGATTTGGAAT
CACACGACCTGGATGGAGTGGGACAGAGAAATTAACAATTACACAAGCTTAATACACTCCTTAATTGAAG
AATCGCAAAACCAGCAAGAAAAGAATGAACAAGAATTATTGGAATTAGATAAATGGGCAAGTTTGTGGAA
TTGGTTTAACATAACAAATTGGCTGTGGTATATAAAATTATTCATAATGATAGTAGGAGGCTTGGTAGGT
TTAAGAATAGTTTTTGCTGTACTTTCTATAGTGAATAGAGTTAGGCAGGGATATTCACCATTATCGTTTC
AGACCCACCTCCCAACCCCGAGGGGACCCGACAGGCCCGAAGGAATAGAAGAAGAAGGTGGAGAGAGAGA
CAGAGACAGATCCATTCGATTAGTGAACGGATCTCGACGGTATCGATCACGAGACTAGCCTCGAGCGGGA
TCTGGCCTCCGCGCCGGGTTTTGGCGCCTCCCGCGGGCGCCCCCCTCCTCACGGCGAGCGCTGCCACGTC
AGACGAAGGGCGCAGCGAGCGTCCTGATCCTTCCGCCCGGACGCTCAGGACAGCGGCCCGCTGCTCATAA
GACTCGGCCTTAGAACCCCAGTATCAGCAGAAGGACATTTTAGGACGGGACTTGGGTGACTCTAGGGCAC
TGGTTTTCTTTCCAGAGAGCGGAACAGGCGAGGAAAAGTAGTCCCTTCTCGGCGATTCTGCGGAGGGATC
TCCGTGGGGCGGTGAACGCCGATGATTATATAAGGACGCGCCGGGTGTGGCACAGCTAGTTCCGTCGCAG
CCGGGATTTGGGTCGCGGTTCTTGTTTGTGGATCGCTGTGATCGTCACTTGGTGAGTAGCGGGCTGCTGG
GCTGGCCGGGGCTTTCGTGGCCGCCGGGCCGCTCGGTGGGACGGAAGCGTGTGGAGAGACCGCCAAGGGC
TGTAGTCTGGGTCCGCGAGCAAGGTTGCCCTGAACTGGGGGTTGGGGGGAGCGCAGCAAAATGGCGGCTG
TTCCCGAGTCTTGAATGGAAGACGCTTGTGAGGCGGGCTGTGAGGTCGTTGAAACAAGGTGGGGGGCATG
GTGGGCGGCAAGAACCCAAGGTCTTGAGGCCTTCGCTAATGCGGGAAAGCTCTTATTCGGGTGAGATGGG
CTGGGGCACCATCTGGGGACCCTGACGTGAAGTTTGTCACTGACTGGAGAACTCGGTTTGTCGTCTGTTG
CGGGGGCGGCAGTTATGGCGGTGCCGTTGGGCAGTGCACCCGTACCTTTGGGAGCGCGCGCCCTCGTCGT
GTCGTGACGTCACCCGTTCTGTTGGCTTATAATGCAGGGTGGGGCCACCTGCCGGTAGGTGTGCGGTAGG
CTTTTCTCCGTCGCAGGACGCAGGGTTCGGGCCTAGGGTAGGCTCTCCTGAATCGACAGGCGCCGGACCT
CTGGTGAGGGGAGGGATAAGTGAGGCGTCAGTTTCTTTGGTCGGTTTTATGTACCTATCTTCTTAAGTAG
CTGAAGCTCCGGTTTTGAACTATGCGCTCGGGGTTGGCGAGTGTGTTTTGTGAAGTTTTTTAGGCACCTT
TTGAAATGTAATCATTTGGGTCAATATGTAATTTTCAGTGTTAGACTAGTAAATTGTCCGCTAAATTCTG
GCCGTTTTTGGCTTTTTTGTTAGACGAAGCGCTAGCGCTACCGGTTTAATTAACCTGACAATGGAGATGG
AGCAGGAGAAAATGACGATGAATAAAGAGCTTAGCCCAGACGCTGCCGCATATTGCTGTTCAGCGTGCCA
TGGTGACGAAACATGGAGCTATAACCATCCTATACGAGGCAGAGCAAAGAGCAGAAGCTTGTCTGCGTCC
CCAGCCCTCGGGTCTACTAAGGAATTCCGCCGAACTAGAAGTCTCCACGGGCCTTGTCCTGTGACCACAT
TTGGGCCCAAGGCATGTGTTCTTCAGAATCCGCAGACAATCATGCACATTCAGGATCCAGCTTCCCAGAG
GCTCACGTGGAATAAGAGTCCAAAGTCCGTTCTCGTAATCAAAAAAATGCGGGATGCGTCACTCCTCCAA
CCGTTCAAAGAGCTTTGCACACACTTGATGGAAGAAAATATGATCGTTTACGTCGAAAAGAAAGTACTCG
AGGACCCGGCGATCGCTTCTGATGAAAGTTTTGGCGCTGTGAAAAAAAAATTTTGTACGTTTCGGGAAGA
TTACGACGACATATCCAATCAGATCGACTTTATAATCTGTTTGGGAGGGGACGGGACGCTTCTGTATGCA
TCCTCCCTTTTTCAGGGCAGCGTTCCACCTGTCATGGCATTCCATCTCGGCTCTCTTGGTTTTCTCACGC
CATTCTCTTTTGAGAACTTTCAATCTCAGGTAACGCAGGTCATAGAGGGTAACGCCGCCGTTGTTTTGCG
CTCCCGCCTGAAAGTCAGGGTTGTAAAGGAACTGCGAGGGAAGAAAACAGCCGTCCATAACGGTCTCGGA
GAAAACGGGAGTCAAGCAGCCGGCCTGGACATGGATGTAGGCAAACAGGCTATGCAATATCAAGTCCTGA
ACGAAGTTGTTATCGACCGCGGCCCGAGTTCCTACCTCAGTAACGTAGACGTATATCTGGACGGTCATTT
GATTACCACGGTCCAAGGTGATGGGGTTATCGTGAGCACACCCACCGGGTCCACAGCCTATGCAGCCGCT
GCAGGTGCGTCAATGATCCACCCAAACGTGCCGGCCATAATGATCACACCGATTTGTCCTCACTCACTCT
CTTTCCGACCGATAGTAGTACCGGCCGGAGTAGAGTTGAAAATTATGCTGTCCCCTGAAGCGCGGAATAC
CGCTTGGGTGTCCTTCGATGGGAGAAAACGGCAGGAAATCCGGCACGGGGATTCCATAAGTATCACCACT
TCCTGCTATCCTCTGCCGAGCATTTGTGTGCGCGACCCGGTATCAGATTGGTTTGAATCCCTGGCTCAAT
GTCTTCATTGGAACGTTCGCAAGAAGCAGGCTCATTTTGAGGAGGAAGAGGAAGAAGAAGAGGAGGGCGG
AGGCAGCGCGGCCGCAGGCGACTACAAAGACCATGACGGTGATTATAAAGATCATGACATTGATTACAAG
GATGACGATGACAAGTAATAAGAATTCTCGACCTCGAGACAAATGGCAGTATTCATCCACAATTTTAAAA
GAAAAGGGGGGATTGGGGGGTACAGTGCAGGGGAAAGAATAGTAGACATAATAGCAACAGACATACAAAC
TAAAGAATTACAAAAACAAATTACAAAAATTCAAAATTTTCGGGTTTATTACAGGGACAGCAGAGATCCA
CTTTGGCCGCGGCTCGAGGGGGTTGGGGTTGCGCCTTTTCCAAGGCAGCCCTGGGTTTGCGCAGGGACGC
GGCTGCTCTGGGCGTGGTTCCGGGAAACGCAGCGGCGCCGACCCTGGGTCTCGCACATTCTTCACGTCCG
TTCGCAGCGTCACCCGGATCTTCGCCGCTACCCTTGTGGGCCCCCCGGCGACGCTTCCTGCTCCGCCCCT
AAGTCGGGAAGGTTCCTTGCGGTTCGCGGCGTGCCGGACGTGACAAACGGAAGCCGCACGTCTCACTAGT
ACCCTCGCAGACGGACAGCGCCAGGGAGCAATGGCAGCGCGCCGACCGCGATGGGCTGTGGCCAATAGCG
GCTGCTCAGCAGGGCGCGCCGAGAGCAGCGGCCGGGAAGGGGCGGTGCGGGAGGCGGGGTGTGGGGCGGT
AGTGTGGGCCCTGTTCCTGCCCGCGCGGTGTTCCGCATTCTGCAAGCCTCCGGAGCGCACGTCGGCAGTC
GGCTCCCTCGTTGACCGAATCACCGACCTCTCTCCCCAGGGGGATCCATGGTTCCTTTGTCTCAAGAAGA
ATCCACCCTCATTGAAAGAGCAACGGCTACAATCAACAGCATCCCCATCTCTGAAGACTACAGCGTCGCC
AGCGCAGCTCTCTCTAGCGACGGCCGCATCTTCACTGGTGTCAATGTATATCATTTTACTGGGGGACCTT
GTGCAGAACTCGTGGTGCTGGGCACTGCTGCTGCTGCGGCAGCTGGCAACCTGACTTGTATCGTCGCGAT
CGGAAATGAGAACAGGGGCATCTTGAGCCCCTGCGGACGGTGCCGACAGGTGCTTCTCGATCTGCATCCT
GGGATCAAAGCCATAGTGAAGGACAGTGATGGACAGCCGACGGCAGTTGGGATTCGTGAATTGCTGCCCT
CTGGTTATGTGTGGGAGGGCTAAGGTACCTTTAAGACCAATGACTTACAAGGCAGCTGTAGATCTTAGCC
ACTTTTTAAAAGAAAAGGGGGGACTGGAAGGGCTAATTCACTCCCAACGAAGACAAGATCTGCTTTTTGC
TTGTACTGGGTCTCTCTGGTTAGACCAGATCTGAGCCTGGGAGCTCTCTGGCTAACTAGGGAACCCACTG
CTTAAGCCTCAATAAAGCTTGCCTTGAGTGCTTCAAGTAGTGTGTGCCCGTCTGTTGTGTGACTCTGGTA
ACTAGAGATCCCTCAGACCCTTTTAGTCAGTGTGGAAAATCTCTAGCAGTAGTAGTTCATGTCATCTTAT
TATTCAGTATTTATAACTTGCAAAGAAATGAATATCAGAGAGTGAGAGGAACTTGTTTATTGCAGCTTAT
AATGGTTACAAATAAAGCAATAGCATCACAAATTTCACAAATAAAGCATTTTTTTCACTGCATTCTAGTT
GTGGTTTGTCCAAACTCATCAATGTATCTTATCATGTCTGGCTCTAGCTATCCCGCCCCTAACTCCGCCC
ATCCCGCCCCTAACTCCGCCCAGTTCCGCCCATTCTCCGCCCCATGGCTGACTAATTTTTTTTATTTATG
CAGAGGCCGAGGCCGCCTCGGCCTCTGAGCTATTCCAGAAGTAGTGAGGAGGCTTTTTTGGAGGCCTAGG
GACGTACCCAATTCGCCCTATAGTGAGTCGTATTACGCGCGCTCACTGGCCGTCGTTTTACAACGTCGTG
ACTGGGAAAACCCTGGCGTTACCCAACTTAATCGCCTTGCAGCACATCCCCCTTTCGCCAGCTGGCGTAA
TAGCGAAGAGGCCCGCACCGATCGCCCTTCCCAACAGTTGCGCAGCCTGAATGGCGAATGGG
[124 nt withheld, positions 6503-6626]
C
[91 nt withheld, positions 6628-6718]
A
[49 nt withheld, positions 6720-6768]
CCTTTGACGTTGGAGTCCACGTTCTTT
[37 nt withheld, positions 6796-6832]
ACCCTATCTCGGTCTATTCTTTTGATTTATAAGGGATTTTGCCGATTTCGGCCTATTGGTTAAAAAATGA
GCTGATTTAACAAAAATTTAACGCGAATTTTAACAAAATATTAACGCTTACAATTTAGGTGGCACTTTTC
GGGGAAATGTGCGCGGAACCCCTATTTGTTTATTTTTCTAAATACATTCAAATATGTATCCGCTCATGAG
ACAATAACCCTGATAAATGCTTCAATAATATTGAAAAAGGAAGAGTATGAGTATTCAACATTTCCGTGTC
GCCCTTATTCCCTTTTTTGCGGCATTTTGCCTTCCTGTTTTTGCTCACCCAGAAACGCTGGTGAAAGTAA
AAGATGCTGAAGATCAGTTGGGTGCACGAGTGGGTTACATCGAACTGGATCTCAACAGCGGTAAGATCCT
TGAGAGTTTTCGCCCCGAAGAACGTTTTCCAATGATGAGCACTTTTAAAGTTCTGCTATGTGGCGCGGTA
TTATCCCGTATTGACGCCGGGCAAGAGCAACTCGGTCGCCGCATACACTATTCTCAGAATGACTTGGTTG
AGTACTCACCAGTCACAGAAAAGCATCTTACGGATGGCATGACAGTAAGAGAATTATGCAGTGCTGCCAT
AACCATGAGTGATAACACTGCGGCCAACTTACTTCTGACAACGATCGGAGGACCGAAGGAGCTAACCGCT
TTTTTGCACAACATGGGGGATCATGTAACTCGCCTTGATCGTTGGGAACCGGAGCTGAATGAAGCCATAC
CAAACGACGAGCGTGACACCACGATGCCTGTAGCAATGGCAACAACGTTGCGCAAACTATTAACTGGCGA
ACTACTTACTCTAGCTTCCCGGCAACAATTAATAGACTGGATGGAGGCGGATAAAGTTGCAGGACCACTT
CTGCGCTCGGCCCTTCCGGCTGGCTGGTTTATTGCTGATAAATCTGGAGCCGGTGAGCGTGGGTCTCGCG
GTATCATTGCAGCACTGGGGCCAGATGGTAAGCCCTCCCGTATCGTAGTTATCTACACGACGGGGAGTCA
GGCAACTATGGATGAACGAAATAGACAGATCGCTGAGATAGGTGCCTCACTGATTAAGCATTGGTAACTG
TCAGACCAAGTTTACTCATATATACTTTAGATTGATTTAAAACTTCATTTTTAATTTAAAAGGATCTAGG
TGAAGATCCTTTTTGATAATCTCATGACCAAAATCCCTTAACGTGAGTTTTCGTTCCACTGAGCGTCAGA
CCCCGTAGAAAAGATCAAAGGATCTTCTTGAGATCCTTTTTTTCTGCGCGTAATCTGCTGCTTGCAAACA
AAAAAACCACCGCTACCAGCGGTGGTTTGTTTGCCGGATCAAGAGCTACCAACTCTTTTTCCGAAGGTAA
CTGGCTTCAGCAGAGCGCAGATACCAAATACTGTTCTTCTAGTGTAGCCGTAGTTAGGCCACCACTTCAA
GAACTCTGTAGCACCGCCTACATACCTCGCTCTGCTAATCCTGTTACCAGTGGCTGCTGCCAGTGGCGAT
AAGTCGTGTCTTACCGGGTTGGACTCAAGACGATAGTTACCGGATAAGGCGCAGCGGTCGGGCTGAACGG
GGGGTTCGTGCACACAGCCCAGCTTGGAGCGAACGACCTACACCGAACTGAGATACCTACAGCGTGAGCT
ATGAGAAAGCGCCACGCTTCCCGAAGGGAGAAAGGCGGACAGGTATCCGGTAAGCGGCAGGGTCGGAACA
GGAGAGCGCACGAGGGAGCTTCCAGGGGGAAACGCCTGGTATCTTTATAGTCCTGTCGGGTTTCGCCACC
TCTGACTTGAGCGTCGATTTTTGTGATGCTCGTCAGGGGGGCGGAGCCTATGGAAAAACGCCAGCAACGC
GGCCTTTTTACGGTTCCTGGCCTTTTGCTGGCCTTTTGCTCACATGTTCTTTCCTGCGTTATCCCCTGAT
TCTGTGGATAACCGTATTACCGCCTTTGAGTGAGCTGATACCGCTCGCCGCAGCCGAACGACCGAGCGCA
GCGAGTCAGTGAGCGAGGAAGCGGAAGAGCGCCCAATACGCAAACCGCCTCTCCCCGCGCGTTGGCCGAT
TCATTAATGCAGCTGGCACGACAGGTTTCCCGACTGGAAAGCGGGCAGTGAGCGCAACGCAATTAATGTG
AGTTAGCTCACTCATTAGGCACCCCAGGCTTTACACTTTATGCTTCCGGCTCGTATGTTGTGTGGAATTG
TGAGCGGATAACAATTTCACACAGGAAACAGCTATGACCATGATTACGCCAAGCGCGCAATTAACCCTCA
CTAAAGGGAACAAAAGCTGGAGCTGCAAGCTTAA
Features (pLannotate 1.2.2; 27 found; start..end, strand, type, name):
      1..227     +  promoter       RSV promoter: Rous sarcoma virus enhancer/promoter
    228..408     +  LTR            5' LTR (truncated): truncated 5' long terminal repeat (LTR) from HIV-1
    455..580     +  misc_feature   HIV-1 Ψ: packaging signal of human immunodeficiency virus type 1
    564..927     +  CDS            HIV-1 gag (fragment): gag protein from human immunodeficiency virus 1; gag
   1073..1306    +  misc_feature   RRE: The Rev response element (RRE) of HIV-1 allows for Rev-dependent mRNA export from the nucleus to the cytoplasm.
   1683..1783    +  CDS            Rev (fragment): human immunodeficiency virus 1 (HIV-1) Rev protein; rev; enhances nuclear export of unspliced and incompletely spliced viral mRNAs
   1824..3035    +  promoter       UbC promoter: human ubiquitin C promoter
   3071..4381    +  CDS            NADK: NADK_HUMAN - Experimental evidence at protein level: Swiss-Prot protein existence level 1. From Homo sapiens (Human).
   4430..4495    +  CDS            3xFLAG: three tandem FLAG® epitope tags, followed by an enterokinase cleavage site
   4543..4660    +  misc_feature   cPPT/CTS: central polypurine tract and central termination sequence of HIV-1
   4709..5219    +  promoter       hPGK promoter: human phosphoglycerate kinase 1 promoter
   5234..5623    +  CDS            BSD: blasticidin S deaminase; Aspergillus terreus BSD; confers resistance to blasticidin
   5616..5693    +  CDS            nef (fragment): NEF_HV1Z2 - Experimental evidence at protein level: Swiss-Prot protein existence level 1. Extracellular Nef protein targets CD4(+) T-lymphocytes for apoptosis by interacting with CXCR4 surface receptors. From Human immunodeficiency virus type 1 group M subtype D (isolate Z2/CDC-Z34) (HIV-1).
   5695..5928    +  LTR            3' LTR (ΔU3): self-inactivating 3' long terminal repeat (LTR) from HIV-1
   6000..6121    +  polyA_signal   SV40 poly(A) signal: SV40 polyadenylation signal
   6161..6296    +  rep_origin     SV40 ori: SV40 origin of replication
   6317..6335    -  promoter       T7 promoter: promoter for bacteriophage T7 RNA polymerase
   6343..6498    +  CDS            lacZα (fragment): LacZα fragment of β-galactosidase; lacZ fragment
   6503..6931    +  rep_origin     f1 ori (sequence partly withheld): f1 bacteriophage origin of replication; arrow indicates direction of (+) strand synthesis
   6984..7088    +  promoter       AmpR promoter: bla
   7089..7949    +  CDS            AmpR: β-lactamase; bla; confers resistance to ampicillin, carbenicillin, and related antibiotics
   8120..8708    +  rep_origin     ori: high-copy-number ColE1/pMB1/pBR322/pUC origin of replication
   8891..8983    +  CDS            lacI (fragment): lac repressor; lacI; The lac repressor binds to the lac operator to inhibit transcription in E. coli. This inhibition can be relieved by adding lactose or isopropyl-β-D-thiogalactopyranoside (IPTG).
   8996..9017    +  protein_bind   CAP binding site: CAP binding activates transcription in the presence of cAMP. E. coli catabolite activator protein
   9032..9062    +  promoter       lac promoter: promoter for the E. coli lac operon
   9070..9086    +  protein_bind   lac operator: The lac repressor binds to the lac operator to inhibit transcription in E. coli. This inhibition can be relieved by adding lactose or isopropyl-β-D-thiogalactopyranoside (IPTG). lac repressor encoded by lacI
   9131..9149    +  promoter       T3 promoter: promoter for bacteriophage T3 RNA polymerase
