[The description below was written by a language model from this plasmid's Addgene catalogue record and pLannotate feature annotations shown in this document.]
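Description:
pLJC6-NADK-3xFLAG is a lentiviral transfer plasmid built on the pLJC6 backbone for stable overexpression of human NADK (NAD kinase) in mammalian cells. In bacteria it is maintained through a high-copy ColE1/pUC-type origin and selected with ampicillin via the β-lactamase gene. The backbone also carries an f1 origin, an SV40 origin and poly(A) signal, and leftover lac and T7/T3 promoter elements from the parental cloning vector. The viral portion has a third-generation-style layout. An RSV promoter drives a truncated HIV-1 5' LTR, followed by the Ψ packaging signal with a gag fragment and the Rev response element. A self-inactivating ΔU3 3' LTR closes the transfer unit, so the integrated provirus lacks LTR promoter activity. A cPPT/CTS element is also present, here located between the two expression cassettes.

The payload consists of two independent cassettes. The human ubiquitin C (UbC) promoter drives the NADK coding sequence, cloned between PacI and NotI sites and fused at its C terminus to a 3xFLAG epitope for detection or immunoprecipitation. Downstream, a human PGK promoter expresses blasticidin S deaminase, allowing blasticidin selection of transduced cells. According to the depositor, the insert is a codon-optimized synthetic fragment carrying six silent mutations that abolish recognition by a specific NADK-targeting sgRNA. This makes the cDNA resistant to Cas9 cutting directed by that guide, which suits it to rescue or add-back experiments in NADK knockout cells. That use is consistent with the associated work on CRISPR screens for conditionally essential genes in human cells.
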