Addgene plasmid #163452: pLJC6-NADK-3xFLAG
Purpose: lentiviral overexpression vector for human NADK
Depositing lab: Jason Cantor. Depositing organization: Morgridge Institute for Research. Publication: CRISPR screens in physiologic medium reveal conditionally essential genes in human cells. Rossiter NJ, Huggler KS, Adelmann CH, Keys HR, Soens RW, Sabatini DM, Cantor JR. Cell Metab. 2021 Feb 23. pii: S1550-4131(21)00061-9. doi: 10.1016/j.cmet.2021.02.005. PubMed 33651980.
Backbone
  Vector backbone: pLJC6
  Vector type: Mammalian Expression, Lentiviral
  Selectable markers: Blasticidin
Growth in bacteria
  Bacterial resistance: Ampicillin, 100 μg/mL
  Growth temperature: 37°C
  Growth strain: NEB Stable
  Copy number: High Copy
Gene/Insert
  Gene/Insert name: NADK
  Species: H. sapiens (human)
  Mutation: See: comments
  Entrez Gene: NADK (a.k.a. RP1-283E3.6, dJ283E3.1)
  Promoter: Ubc
  Tag / fusion protein: 3xFLAG (C terminal on insert)
  Cloning method: Restriction Enzyme; 5′ cloning site PacI (not destroyed); 3′ cloning site NotI (not destroyed)
  Sequencing primers: 5′ GTAAATTGTCCGCTAAATTCTGGC; 3′ CCCTTTTCTTTTAAAATTGTGGATGAATACTGCC
Terms and licenses: Academic/Nonprofit Terms; Industry Terms: Not Available to Industry
Depositor comments: Insert sequence is a codon-optimized gBLOCK (IDT); includes 6 silent mutations to abolish recognition by sgNADK_1
How to cite: pLJC6-NADK-3xFLAG was a gift from Jason Cantor (Addgene plasmid # 163452 ; http://n2t.net/addgene:163452 ; RRID:Addgene_163452)
