>Addgene plasmid #163452 | pLJC6-NADK-3xFLAG | depositor partial sequence | sequence record 317242 | insert
ATGGAGATGGAGCAGGAGAAAATGACGATGAATAAAGAGCTTAGCCCAGACGCTGCCGCATATTGCTGTT
CAGCGTGCCATGGTGACGAAACATGGAGCTATAACCATCCTATACGAGGCAGAGCAAAGAGCAGAAGCTT
GTCTGCGTCCCCAGCCCTCGGGTCTACTAAGGAATTCCGCCGAACTAGAAGTCTCCACGGGCCTTGTCCT
GTGACCACATTTGGGCCCAAGGCATGTGTTCTTCAGAATCCGCAGACAATCATGCACATTCAGGATCCAG
CTTCCCAGAGGCTCACGTGGAATAAGAGTCCAAAGTCCGTTCTCGTAATCAAAAAAATGCGGGATGCGTC
ACTCCTCCAACCGTTCAAAGAGCTTTGCACACACTTGATGGAAGAAAATATGATCGTTTACGTCGAAAAG
AAAGTACTCGAGGACCCGGCGATCGCTTCTGATGAAAGTTTTGGCGCTGTGAAAAAAAAATTTTGTACGT
TTCGGGAAGATTACGACGACATATCCAATCAGATCGACTTTATAATCTGTTTGGGAGGGGACGGGACGCT
TCTGTATGCATCCTCCCTTTTTCAGGGCAGCGTTCCACCTGTCATGGCATTCCATCTCGGCTCTCTTGGT
TTTCTCACGCCATTCTCTTTTGAGAACTTTCAATCTCAGGTAACGCAGGTCATAGAGGGTAACGCCGCCG
TTGTTTTGCGCTCCCGCCTGAAAGTCAGGGTTGTAAAGGAACTGCGAGGGAAGAAAACAGCCGTCCATAA
CGGTCTCGGAGAAAACGGGAGTCAAGCAGCCGGCCTGGACATGGATGTAGGCAAACAGGCTATGCAATAT
CAAGTCCTGAACGAAGTTGTTATCGACCGCGGCCCGAGTTCCTACCTCAGTAACGTAGACGTATATCTGG
ACGGTCATTTGATTACCACGGTCCAAGGTGATGGGGTTATCGTGAGCACACCCACCGGGTCCACAGCCTA
TGCAGCCGCTGCAGGTGCGTCAATGATCCACCCAAACGTGCCGGCCATAATGATCACACCGATTTGTCCT
CACTCACTCTCTTTCCGACCGATAGTAGTACCGGCCGGAGTAGAGTTGAAAATTATGCTGTCCCCTGAAG
CGCGGAATACCGCTTGGGTGTCCTTCGATGGGAGAAAACGGCAGGAAATCCGGCACGGGGATTCCATAAG
TATCACCACTTCCTGCTATCCTCTGCCGAGCATTTGTGTGCGCGACCCGGTATCAGATTGGTTTGAATCC
CTGGCTCAATGTCTTCATTGGAACGTTCGCAAGAAGCAGGCTCATTTTGAGGAGGAAGAGGAAGAAGAAG
AGGAGGGCGGAGGCAGCGCGGCCGCAGGCGACTACAAAGACCATGACGGTGATTATAAAGATCATGACAT
TGATTACAAGGATGACGATGACAAGTAATAA
